>Addgene plasmid #88492 | pDONR223-ZNF404 | depositor partial sequence | sequence record 172096 | insert
ATGGCCCGGGTGCCATTGACATTCAGCGATGTTGCCATAGACTTCTCTCAGGAGGAGTGGGAATATTTAA
ACTCGGATCAGAGGGATTTGTACAGAGATGTGATGTTGGAGAATTATACTAACTTGGTCTCATTGGACTT
TAATTTCACAACTGAAAGCAACAAGTTATCTTCAGAAAAAAGAAATTATGAAGTAAATGCGTACCATCAG
GAGACATGGAAAAGAAATAAAACCTTCAACCTTATGAGGTTTATTTTCAGAACTGACCCACAGTACACAA
TTGAATTTGGGAGACAACAGAGACCTAAAGTGGGATGTTTTAGTCAAATGATATTCAAAAAACATAAATC
CCTTCCTCTACATAAGAGAAATAACACAAGAGAGAAATCATATGAGTGTAAGGAATATAAGAAGGGCTTT
AGAAAATATTTGCACCTTACTGAACATCTGAGAGACCATACTGGTGTGATACCCTATGAATGTAATGAAT
GTGGAAAAGCATTTGTAGTTTTCCAGCATTTTATTAGACATCGAAAAATCCACACTGATTTGAAACCCTA
TGAATGCAATGGATGTGAGAAGGCCTTTAGGTTTTATTCACAGCTTATTCAGCATCAGATAATTCATACT
GGTATGAAACCCTATGAATGTAAGCAATGCGGGAAGGCTTTTAGACGTCATTCTCACCTTACAGAACATC
AGAAAATTCATGTTGGCTTGAAACCCTTTGAATGTAAGGAATGTGGGGAAACGTTTAGATTATATCGACA
TATGTGTCTGCATCAGAAAATTCATCATGGTGTGAAACCCTACAAATGTAAAGAATGTGGAAAGGCTTTT
GGTCATCGTTCAAGTCTTTACCAACATAAGAAAATTCATTCTGGTGAGAAACCATATAAATGTGAACAAT
GTGAAAAGGCCTTTGTTCGCAGCTATCTACTTGTTGAACATCAAAGAAGTCATACTGGTGAGAAACCTCA
TGAATGCATGGAATGTGGAAAGGCTTTTAGTAAGGGCTCAAGCCTTCTTAAACATAAGAGAATTCATAGT
AGTGAGAAACTCTATGATTGTAAGGATTGTGGAAAGGCCTTTTGTAGAGGCTCTCAACTTACACAGCATC
AGAGAATTCATACTGGTGAGAAGCCACATGAATGTAAAGAATGTGGGAAGACTTTTAAGCTTCATTCATA
TCTTATTCAACATCAGATAATTCATACTGATTTGAAGCCATATGAATGTAAGCAATGTGGGAAAGCCTTC
AGTCGTGTTGGAGACCTTAAGACACATCAATCAATTCATGCTGGGGAGAAACCCTATGAATGTAAGGAAT
GTGGAAAAACCTTTAGACTTAATTCTCAACTAATTTATCATCAGACAATTCATACTGGTTTGAAACCCTA
TGTATGTAAAGAATGTAAGAAGGCCTTTCGTTCTATCTCAGGTCTTTCTCAACATAAGAGAATTCATACT
GGTGAAAAACCCTATGAATGTAAAGAATGTGATAAGGCCTTTAATCGCAGTGATCGACTTACTCAACATG
AGACAATTCATACTGGTGTGAAACCACAGAAATGCAAAGAATGTGGTAAGGCCTTTAGTCATTGCTATCA
ACTTAGTCAACATCAAAGATTTCACCATGGTGAGAGACTCTTAATGTAA
