[The description below was written by a language model from this plasmid's Addgene catalogue record.]
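Description:
pDONR223-ZNF404 is a Gateway donor-backbone clone, functionally an entry clone, carrying the open reading frame of the human zinc finger protein ZNF404. It belongs to the Human TFome Collection, a library of human transcription factors, and the depositor notes that it comes from the ORFeome-derived subset of that collection. The backbone is pDONR223 (about 3 kb without insert), a high-copy bacterial plasmid selected with spectinomycin. The record includes no feature table, so the origin of replication and the exact recombination sites are not listed. In general, ORFs cloned into pDONR vectors by Gateway recombination end up flanked by attL sites, and the M13 forward and reverse sequencing primers listed in the record presumably anneal on either side of the insert.

The insert is recorded as 1659 bp and was introduced by Gateway cloning. Its one stated modification is removal of the last nucleotide of the stop codon. This opens the reading frame at the 3′ end, so that after transfer into a suitable destination vector the ORF can read through into a C-terminal tag or fusion partner. The record lists no promoter, tag or reporter. That is expected for a plasmid of this type, which serves as a sequence-verified ORF source rather than an expression construct, with expression elements supplied by whichever destination vector is chosen. Its typical use is as the starting point for LR recombination to move ZNF404 into expression vectors. The associated library was built for transcription factor overexpression in cell fate engineering studies.
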