Addgene plasmid #88492: pDONR223-ZNF404
Purpose: Donor Vector containing ZNF404 transcription factor, part of the Human TFome Collection
Depositing lab: Marc Vidal. Depositing organization: Dana-Farber Cancer Institute. Publication: A comprehensive library of human transcription factors for cell fate engineering. Ng AHM, Khoshakhlagh P, Rojo Arias JE, Pasquini G, Wang K, Swiersy A, Shipman SL, Appleton E, Kiaee K, Kohman RE, Vernet A, Dysart M, Leeper K, Saylor W, Huang JY, Graveline A, Taipale J, Hill DE, Vidal M, Melero-Martin JM, Busskamp V, Church GM. Nat Biotechnol. 2021 Apr;39(4):510-519. doi: 10.1038/s41587-020-0742-6. Epub 2020 Nov 30. PubMed 33257861.
Backbone
  Vector backbone: pDONR223
  Backbone manufacturer: Invitrogen
  Backbone size w/o insert (bp): 3000
  Vector type: Gateway Donor Vector
Growth in bacteria
  Bacterial resistance: Spectinomycin, 50 μg/mL
  Growth temperature: 37°C
  Growth strain: DH5alpha
  Copy number: High Copy
Gene/Insert
  Gene/Insert name: ZNF404
  Species: H. sapiens (human)
  Insert size (bp): 1659
  Mutation: Last nucleotide of stop codon removed to allow for Gateway C-terminal fusions
  Entrez Gene: ZNF404 (a.k.a. MGC120455)
  Cloning method: Gateway Cloning
  Sequencing primers: 5′ M13F(-21); 3′ M13R
Terms and licenses: Academic/Nonprofit Terms; Industry Terms: Not Available to Industry
Depositor comments: Represents the ORFeome subset of the TFome
How to cite: pDONR223-ZNF404 was a gift from Marc Vidal (Addgene plasmid # 88492 ; http://n2t.net/addgene:88492 ; RRID:Addgene_88492)
